Addgene plasmid #128389: pSF-CjPglB-LpxE
Purpose: Expression of C. jejuni PglB and F. tularensis LpxE in E. coli
Depositing lab: Michael Jewett. Depositing organization: Northwestern University. Publication: On-demand biomanufacturing of protective conjugate vaccines. Stark JC, Jaroentomeechai T, Moeller TD, Hershewe JM, Warfel KF, Moricz BS, Martini AM, Dubner RS, Hsu KJ, Stevenson TC, Jones BD, DeLisa MP, Jewett MC. Sci Adv. 2021 Feb 3;7(6). pii: 7/6/eabe9444. doi: 10.1126/sciadv.abe9444. Print 2021 Feb. PubMed 33536221.
Backbone
  Vector backbone: pSF
  Backbone size w/o insert (bp): 3720
  Total vector size (bp): 6976
  Vector type: Bacterial Expression
Growth in bacteria
  Bacterial resistance: Ampicillin, 100 μg/mL
  Growth temperature: 37°C
  Growth strain: DH5alpha
  Copy number: Low Copy
Gene/Insert 1
  Gene/Insert name: PglB oligosaccharylktransferase
  Species: C. jejuni
  Insert size (bp): 2139
  Promoter: pBAD
  Tag / fusion protein: Flag tag (C terminal on insert)
  Cloning method: Restriction Enzyme; 5′ cloning site NcoI (not destroyed); 3′ cloning site SalI (not destroyed)
  Sequencing primers: 5′ CGCTTTTTATCGCAACTCTCTACTG; 3′ ACAGCCAAGCTGGAGACCG
Gene/Insert 2
  Gene/Insert name: LpxE phosphatase
  Species: F. tularensis
  Insert size (bp): 720
  Promoter: Ptac
  Cloning method: Restriction Enzyme; 5′ cloning site NdeI (not destroyed); 3′ cloning site NsiI (not destroyed)
  Sequencing primers: 5′ GGAATTGTGAGCGGATAACAATTTCAC; 3′ GCAGTTAGGGATTAGCGTCTTAAGC
Resource information
  A portion of this plasmid was derived from a plasmid made by: pSF CjPglB backbone is from Ollis, et al. doi.org/10.1038/srep15237; F. tularensis LpxE gene is from pE Needham, et al. doi.org/10.1073/pnas.1218080110
Terms and licenses: Academic/Nonprofit Terms; Industry Terms: Not Available to Industry
How to cite: pSF-CjPglB-LpxE was a gift from Michael Jewett (Addgene plasmid # 128389 ; http://n2t.net/addgene:128389 ; RRID:Addgene_128389)
