[The description below was written by a language model from this plasmid's Addgene catalogue record and pLannotate feature annotations shown in this document.]
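Description:
pSF-CjPglB-LpxE is a roughly 7 kb bacterial expression plasmid built on the pSF backbone for co-expressing two enzymes in E. coli: the oligosaccharyltransferase PglB from Campylobacter jejuni and the lipid A phosphatase LpxE from Francisella tularensis. It is maintained under ampicillin selection through a β-lactamase cassette with its own promoter. Replication relies on a ColE1/pMB1-family origin. The automated annotation labels this origin generically as high-copy, whereas the catalogue lists the plasmid as low copy. A fragment of the pBR322 bom region lies nearby.

The first cassette is a standard arabinose-inducible unit. A divergently transcribed araC regulator and the araBAD promoter drive the 2.1 kb pglB coding sequence, which the record says carries a C-terminal FLAG tag for detection. This is followed by rrnB sequence containing the T1 and T2 terminators. PglB transfers a lipid-linked glycan from undecaprenyl pyrophosphate onto asparagine residues within an acidic Asn-X-Ser/Thr sequon, which allows N-linked protein glycosylation in E. coli.

The second cassette is recorded as a 720 bp LpxE gene under Ptac. The feature table does not annotate this coding sequence or a tac promoter. It does show a lac-type promoter and lac operator followed by a T7 gene 10 ribosome binding site just upstream of an unannotated stretch spanning the plasmid's numbering origin, which is the likely location of LpxE. No lacI gene is annotated. LpxE removes the 1-phosphate from lipid A, which reduces its endotoxic activity. According to the associated publication title, the plasmid was used in on-demand biomanufacturing of conjugate vaccines.
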