Features (pLannotate 1.2.2; 18 found; start..end, strand, type, name):
    186..206     +  misc_feature   MCS (fragment): pBluescript multiple cloning site
    215..233     -  promoter       T7 promoter: promoter for bacteriophage T7 RNA polymerase
    241..303     +  CDS            lacZα (fragment): LacZα fragment of β-galactosidase; lacZ fragment
    424..1302    -  CDS            araC: L-arabinose regulatory protein; araC
   1329..1613    +  promoter       araBAD promoter: araBAD; promoter of the L-arabinose operon of E. coli; the araC regulatory gene is transcribed in the opposite direction (Guzman et al., 1995)
   1659..3797    +  CDS            pglB: PGLB_CAMJE - Experimental evidence at protein level: Swiss-Prot protein existence level 1. Oligosaccharyl transferase (OST) that catalyzes the initial transfer of a defined glycan (GalNAc(2)GlcGalNAc(3)Bac(NAc)(2) in eubacteria, where Bac(NAc)(2) is di-N-acetyl bacillosamine) from the lipid carrier undecaprenol-pyrophosphate to an asparagine residue within an Asp/Glu-Asn-X-Ser/Thr consensus motif in nascent polypeptide chains, the first step in protein N-glycosylation. From Campylobacter jejuni subsp. jejuni serotype O:2 (strain ATCC 700819 / NCTC 11168).
   3949..4064    +  ncRNA          5S rRNA: Accession: RF00001 - 5S ribosomal RNA
   4068..4154    +  terminator     rrnB T1 terminator: Escherichia coli rrnB; transcription terminator T1 from the E. coli rrnB gene
   4246..4273    +  terminator     rrnB T2 terminator: transcription terminator T2 from the E. coli rrnB gene
   4292..4383    +  promoter       AmpR promoter: bla
   4384..5244    +  CDS            AmpR: β-lactamase; bla; confers resistance to ampicillin, carbenicillin, and related antibiotics
   5415..6003    +  rep_origin     ori: high-copy-number ColE1/pMB1/pBR322/pUC origin of replication
   6189..6242    -  misc_feature   bom (fragment): basis of mobility region from pBR322
   6248..6278    +  promoter       lac promoter: promoter for the E. coli lac operon
   6286..6302    +  protein_bind   lac operator: The lac repressor binds to the lac operator to inhibit transcription in E. coli. This inhibition can be relieved by adding lactose or isopropyl-β-D-thiogalactopyranoside (IPTG). lac repressor encoded by lacI
   6347..6365    +  promoter       T3 promoter: promoter for bacteriophage T3 RNA polymerase
   6378..6408    +  misc_feature   MCS (fragment): pBluescript multiple cloning site
   6414..6436    +  RBS            RBS: efficient ribosome binding site from bacteriophage T7 gene 10 (Olins and Rangwala, 1989)
>Addgene plasmid #128389 | pSF-CjPglB-LpxE | addgene full sequence | sequence record 261694 | Addgene NGS Result
TTATAGCATTTTTTTATATTTTCCCTAAGCTAAGATATTTTTGGTATTTGCTGATAGTGGTATTTGCTGG
GAGTAGAATTATGGTTGGTTCACATTATCCTAGTGATGTAATTTTTGGCGTTGCTTTTGGTTGTTACTGT
ACAGCATATATCTACTATTGGATGAGAAATAGAGAGATTATTTAGCTCGAGGGGGGGCCCGGTACCCAAT
TCGCCCTATAGTGAGTCGTATTACGCGCGCTCACTGGCCGTCGTTTTACAACGTCGTGACTGGGAAAACC
CTGGCGTTACCCAACTTAATCGCAAAGCCCGCCGAAAGGCGGGCTTTTTTTTATGCATAATGTGCCTGTC
AAATGGACGAAGCAGGGATTCTGCAAACCCTATGCTACTCCGTCAAGCCGTCAATTGTCTGATTCGTTAC
CAATTATGACAACTTGACGGCTACATCATTCACTTTTTCTTCACAACCGGCACGGAACTCGCTCGGGCTG
GCCCCGGTGCATTTTTTAAATACCCGCGAGAAATAGAGTTGATCGTCAAAACCAACATTGCGACCGACGG
TGGCGATAGGCATCCGGGTGGTGCTCAAAAGCAGCTTCGCCTGGCTGATACGTTGGTCCTCGCGCCAGCT
TAAGACGCTAATCCCTAACTGCTGGCGGAAAAGATGTGACAGACGCGACGGCGACAAGCAAACATGCTGT
GCGACGCTGGCGATATCAAAATTGCTGTCTGCCAGGTGATCGCTGATGTACTGACAAGCCTCGCGTACCC
GATTATCCATCGGTGGATGGAGCGACTCGTTAATCGCTTCCATGCGCCGCAGTAACAATTGCTCAAGCAG
ATTTATCGCCAGCAGCTCCGAATAGCGCCCTTCCCCTTGCCCGGCGTTAATGATTTGCCCAAACAGGTCG
CTGAAATGCGGCTGGTGCGCTTCATCCGGGCGAAAGAACCCCGTATTGGCAAATATTGACGGCCAGTTAA
GCCATTCATGCCAGTAGGCGCGCGGACGAAAGTAAACCCACTGGTGATACCATTCGCGAGCCTCCGGATG
ACGACCGTAGTGATGAATCTCTCCTGGCGGGAACAGCAAAATATCACCCGGTCGGCAAACAAATTCTCGT
CCCTGATTTTTCACCACCCCCTGACCGCGAATGGTGAGATTGAGAATATAACCTTTCATTCCCAGCGGTC
GGTCGATAAAAAAATCGAGATAACCGTTGGCCTCAATCGGCGTTAAACCCGCCACCAGATGGGCATTAAA
CGAGTATCCCGGCAGCAGGGGATCATTTTGCGCTTCAGCCATACTTTTCATACTCCCGCCATTCAGAGAA
GAAACCAATTGTCCATATTGCATCAGACATTGCCGTCACTGCGTCTTTTACTGGCTCTTCTCGCTAACCA
AACCGGTAACCCCGCTTATTAAAAGCATTCTGTAACAAAGCGGGACCAAAGCCATGACAAAAACGCGTAA
CAAAAGTGTCTATAATCACGGCAGAAAAGTCCACATTGATTATTTGCACGGCGTCACACTTTGCTATGCC
ATAGCATTTTTATCCATAAGATTAGCGGATCCTACCTGACGCTTTTTATCGCAACTCTCTACTGTTTCTC
CATACCCGTTTTTTGGGCTAACAGGAGGAATTAACCATGGCATCTAGTATGTTGAAAAAAGAGTATTTAA
AAAACCCTTATTTAGTTTTGTTTGCGATGATTATATTAGCTTATGTTTTTAGTGTATTTTGCAGGTTTTA
TTGGGTTTGGTGGGCAAGTGAGTTTAATGAGTATTTTTTCAATAATCAGTTAATGATCATTTCAAATGAT
GGCTATGCTTTTGCTGAGGGCGCAAGAGATATGATAGCAGGTTTTCATCAGCCTAATGATTTGAGTTATT
ATGGATCTTCTTTATCCGCGCTTACTTATTGGCTTTATAAAATCACACCTTTTTCTTTTGAAAGTATCAT
TTTATATATGAGTACTTTTTTATCTTCTTTGGTGGTGATTCCTACTATTTTGCTAGCTAACGAATACAAA
CGTCCTTTAATGGGCTTTGTAGCTGCTCTTTTAGCAAGTATAGCAAACAGTTATTATAATCGCACTATGA
GTGGGTATTATGATACGGATATGCTGGTAATTGTTTTGCCTATGTTTATTTTATTTTTTATGGTAAGAAT
GATTTTAAAAAAAGACTTTTTTTCATTGATTGCCTTGCCGTTATTTATAGGAATTTATCTTTGGTGGTAT
CCTTCAAGTTATACTTTAAATGTAGCTTTAATTGGACTTTTTTTAATTTATACACTTATTTTTCATAGAA
AAGAAAAGATTTTTTATATAGCTGTGATTTTGTCTTCTCTTACTCTTTCAAATATAGCATGGTTTTATCA
AAGTGCCATTATAGTAATACTTTTTGCTTTATTCGCCTTAGAGCAAAAACGCTTAAATTTTATGATTATA
GGAATTTTAGGTAGTGCAACTTTGATATTTTTGATTTTAAGTGGTGGGGTTGATCCTATACTTTATCAGC
TTAAATTTTATATTTTTAGAAGTGATGAAAGTGCGAATTTAACGCAGGGCTTTATGTATTTTAATGTCAA
TCAAACCATACAAGAAGTTGAAAATGTAGATCTTAGCGAATTTATGCGAAGAATTAGTGGTAGTGAAATT
GTTTTTTTGTTTTCTTTGTTTGGTTTTGTATGGCTTTTGAGAAAACATAAAAGTATGATTATGGCTTTAC
CTATATTGGTGCTTGGGTTTTTAGCCTTAAAAGGGGGGCTTAGATTTACCATTTATTCTGTACCTGTAAT
GGCCTTAGGATTTGGTTTTTTATTGAGCGAGTTTAAGGCTATAATGGTTAAAAAATATAGCCAATTAACT
TCAAATGTTTGTATTGTTTTTGCAACTATTTTGACTTTAGCTCCAGTATTTATCCATATTTACAACTATA
AAGCGCCAACAGTTTTTTCTCAAAATGAAGCATCATTATTAAATCAATTAAAAAATATAGCCAATAGAGA
AGATTATGTGGTAACTTGGTGGGATTATGGTTATCCTGTGCGTTATTATAGCGATGTGAAAACTTTAGTA
GATGGTGGAAAGCATTTAGGTAAGGATAATTTTTTCCCTTCTTTTGCTTTAAGCAAAGATGAACAAGCTG
CAGCTAATATGGCAAGACTTAGTGTAGAATATACAGAAAAAAGCTTTTATGCTCCGCAAAATGATATTTT
AAAAACAGACATTTTGCAAGCCATGATGAAAGATTATAATCAAAGCAATGTGGATTTGTTTCTAGCTTCA
TTATCAAAACCTGATTTTAAAATCGATACGCCAAAAACTCGTGATATTTATCTTTATATGCCCGCTAGAA
TGTCTTTGATTTTTTCTACGGTGGCTAGTTTTTCTTTTATTAATTTAGATACAGGAGTTTTGGATAAACC
TTTTACCTTTAGCACAGCTTATCCACTTGATGTTAAAAATGGAGAAATTTATCTTAGCAACGGAGTGGTT
TTAAGCGATGATTTTAGAAGTTTTAAAATAGGTGATAATGTGGTTTCTGTAAATAGTATCGTAGAGATTA
ATTCTATTAAACAAGGTGAATACAAAATCACTCCAATTGATGATAAGGCTCAGTTTTATATTTTTTATTT
AAAGGATAGTGCTATTCCTTACGCACAATTTATTTTAATGGATAAAACCATGTTTAATAGTGCTTATGTG
CAAATGTTTTTTTTAGGAAATTATGATAAGAATTTATTTGACTTGGTGATTAATTCTAGAGATGCTAAGG
TTTTTAAACTTAAAATTCCTGCAGGAGCAGACTACAAGGACGATGACGACAAGGGATAAGTCGACGTTTA
AACGGTCTCCAGCTTGGCTGTTTTGGCGGATGAGAGAAGATTTTCAGCCTGATACAGATTAAATCAGAAC
GCAGAAGCGGTCTGATAAAACAGAATTTGCCTGGCGGCAGTAGCGCGGTGGTCCCACCTGACCCCATGCC
GAACTCAGAAGTGAAACGCCGTAGCGCCGATGGTAGTGTGGGGTCTCCCCATGCGAGAGTAGGGAACTGC
CAGGCATCAAATAAAACGAAAGGCTCAGTCGAAAGACTGGGCCTTTCGTTTTATCTGTTGTTTGTCGGTG
AACGCTCTCCTGAGTAGGACAAATCCGCCGGGAGCGGATTTGAACGTTGCGAAGCAACGGCCCGGAGGGT
GGCGGGCAGGACGCCCGCCATAAACTGCCAGGCATCAAATTAAGCAGAAGGCCATCCTGACGGATGGCCT
TTTTGCGTTTCTACAAACTCTTTTGTTTATTTTTCTAAATACATTCAAATATGTATCCGCTCATGAGACA
ATAACCCTGATAAATGCTTCAATAATATTGAAAAAGGAAGAGTATGAGTATTCAACATTTCCGTGTCGCC
CTTATTCCCTTTTTTGCGGCATTTTGCCTTCCTGTTTTTGCTCACCCAGAAACGCTGGTGAAAGTAAAAG
ATGCTGAAGATCAGTTGGGTGCACGAGTGGGTTACATCGAACTGGATCTCAACAGCGGTAAGATCCTTGA
GAGTTTTCGCCCCGAAGAACGTTTTCCAATGATGAGCACTTTTAAAGTTCTGCTATGTGGCGCGGTATTA
TCCCGTGTTGACGCCGGGCAAGAGCAACTCGGTCGCCGCATACACTATTCTCAGAATGACTTGGTTGAGT
ACTCACCAGTCACAGAAAAGCATCTTACGGATGGCATGACAGTAAGAGAATTATGCAGTGCTGCCATAAC
CATGAGTGATAACACTGCGGCCAACTTACTTCTGACAACGATCGGAGGACCGAAGGAGCTAACCGCTTTT
TTGCACAACATGGGGGATCATGTAACTCGCCTTGATCGTTGGGAACCGGAGCTGAATGAAGCCATACCAA
ACGACGAGCGTGACACCACGATGCCTGTAGCAATGGCAACAACGTTGCGCAAACTATTAACTGGCGAACT
ACTTACTCTAGCTTCCCGGCAACAATTAATAGACTGGATGGAGGCGGATAAAGTTGCAGGACCACTTCTG
CGCTCGGCCCTTCCGGCTGGCTGGTTTATTGCTGATAAATCTGGAGCCGGTGAGCGTGGGTCTCGCGGTA
TCATTGCAGCACTGGGGCCAGATGGTAAGCCCTCCCGTATCGTAGTTATCTACACGACGGGGAGTCAGGC
AACTATGGATGAACGAAATAGACAGATCGCTGAGATAGGTGCCTCACTGATTAAGCATTGGTAACTGTCA
GACCAAGTTTACTCATATATACTTTAGATTGATTTAAAACTTCATTTTTAATTTAAAAGGATCTAGGTGA
AGATCCTTTTTGATAATCTCATGACCAAAATCCCTTAACGTGAGTTTTCGTTCCACTGAGCGTCAGACCC
CGTAGAAAAGATCAAAGGATCTTCTTGAGATCCTTTTTTTCTGCGCGTAATCTGCTGCTTGCAAACAAAA
AAACCACCGCTACCAGCGGTGGTTTGTTTGCCGGATCAAGAGCTACCAACTCTTTTTCCGAAGGTAACTG
GCTTCAGCAGAGCGCAGATACCAAATACTGTCCTTCTAGTGTAGCCGTAGTTAGGCCACCACTTCAAGAA
CTCTGTAGCACCGCCTACATACCTCGCTCTGCTAATCCTGTTACCAGTGGCTGCTGCCAGTGGCGATAAG
TCGTGTCTTACCGGGTTGGACTCAAGACGATAGTTACCGGATAAGGCGCAGCGGTCGGGCTGAACGGGGG
GTTCGTGCACACAGCCCAGCTTGGAGCGAACGACCTACACCGAACTGAGATACCTACAGCGTGAGCTATG
AGAAAGCGCCACGCTTCCCGAAGGGAGAAAGGCGGACAGGTATCCGGTAAGCGGCAGGGTCGGAACAGGA
GAGCGCACGAGGGAGCTTCCAGGGGGAAACGCCTGGTATCTTTATAGTCCTGTCGGGTTTCGCCACCTCT
GACTTGAGCGTCGATTTTTGTGATGCTCGTCAGGGGGGCGGAGCCTATGGAAAAACGCCAGCAACGCGGC
CTTTTTACGGTTCCTGGCCTTTTGCTGGCCTTTTGCTCACATGTTCTTTCCTGCGTTATCCCCTGATTCT
GTGGATAACCGTATTACCGCCTTTGAGTGAGCTGATACCGCTCGCCGCAGCCGAACGACCGAGCGCAGCG
AGTCAGTGAGCGAGGAAGCGGAAGAGCGCCTGATGCGGTATTTTCTCCTTACGCATCTGTGCGGTATTTC
ACACCGCATATGCAGGCTTTACACTTTATGCTTCCGGCTCGTATGTTGTGTGGAATTGTGAGCGGATAAC
AATTTCACACAGGAAACAGCTATGACCATGATTACGCCAAGCGCGCAATTAACCCTCACTAAAGGGAACA
AAAGCTGGAGCTCCACCGCGGTGGCGGCCGCTCTAGAAATAATTTTGTTTAACTTTAAGAAGGAGATATA
CCATGGTCAAACAGACATTACAAACAAACTTTCAAGGTTTTAAAGATATTTTTAAAAAACCAAAACTACA
CAATCATAAATTGCCTAGATATCTACAGTTGAAATATACGTTTATACCATTATTAATTTTGGTAATTTTT
GCATACTATAACTTAGATACCCCAGTTGAGAACTATATCAAGCATTCTATGCCAAATATTGTTGGTGTAA
TTTTTGGTAAAATAACTGATGTTGGTAAGGCCGAGTATATTTTGATAATTTGCGGTGTGATAGTGTTAGC
GCGTTTATTTACAGATAGCCAAAAATTATCTGCTAATACTAGAGCTATGTTTGACAAGGTGTCGGCATAT
GCGGGTTTTATCTTAGCAACTGTAGCTATTAGTGGTATTTTGGGACAAATACTCAAGATGATAATAGGTA
GAGCGCGTCCTAAGTTTTTCTTGGAATATGGTTCGCATTATTTCCAACATTTTCATGCACCTGGATATGA
TTTTGCAAGTATGCCGTCAGGGCACTCAATCACAGTTGGAGCAATGT
